Addgene plasmid #183762: pBR_attB(bxb)_lox
Purpose: (Empty Backbone) Bxb1-specific donor plasmid for the cloning of payloads <20 kb
Depositing lab: Richard Davis. Depositing organization: Leiden University Medical Center. Publication: STRAIGHT-IN enables high-throughput targeting of large DNA payloads in human pluripotent stem cells. Blanch-Asensio A, Grandela C, Brandao KO, de Korte T, Mei H, Ariyurek Y, Yiangou L, Mol MPH, van Meer BJ, Kloet SL, Mummery CL, Davis RP. Cell Rep Methods. 2022 Sep 22;2(10):100300. doi: 10.1016/j.crmeth.2022.100300. eCollection 2022 Oct 24. PubMed 36313798.
Backbone
  Vector backbone: pBR322/pUC
  Backbone size (bp): 5000
  Vector type: Mammalian Expression, Cre/Lox, Synthetic Biology
Growth in bacteria
  Bacterial resistance: Ampicillin, 100 μg/mL
  Growth temperature: 37°C
  Growth strain: DH5alpha
  Copy number: High Copy
Terms and licenses: Academic/Nonprofit Terms; Industry Terms: Not Available to Industry
How to cite: pBR_attB(bxb)_lox was a gift from Richard Davis (Addgene plasmid # 183762 ; http://n2t.net/addgene:183762 ; RRID:Addgene_183762)
