[The description below was written by a language model from this plasmid's Addgene catalogue record and pLannotate feature annotations shown in this document.]
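Description:
pBR_attB(bxb)_lox is an empty donor backbone built on a hybrid pBR322/pUC framework and catalogued as a mammalian expression, Cre/lox and synthetic-biology vector. It is intended for cloning payloads of less than about 20 kb that are then delivered to a genomic landing site by the serine integrase Bxb1, as part of a platform for targeting large DNA payloads in human pluripotent stem cells. In E. coli it is propagated as a high-copy plasmid from a ColE1/pUC-type origin and selected with ampicillin through the bla gene and its native promoter. An f1 phage origin is also present. Only short remnants of the pBR322 bom and rop regions remain, along with fragments of the lac region (lacI, CAP site, lac promoter and operator, lacZα).

The sequenced record is about 4.8 kb, consistent with the stated backbone size of roughly 5 kb. The annotated mammalian elements are an SV40 early promoter with a short small t antigen fragment, followed by the strong constitutive human EF-1α promoter. Downstream lie a loxP site and a heterospecific lox2272 site in the same orientation, separated by only a short stretch that includes small neomycin- and puromycin-resistance fragments. No intact mammalian selection marker is annotated, so the EF-1α promoter may serve to activate a promoterless marker at the landing site after integration, though the record does not say so. Because loxP and lox2272 recombine only with their own kind, they probably allow Cre-mediated removal of auxiliary sequences after integration, against matching sites in the genome. The Bxb1 attB site implied by the name was not picked up by the automated annotation, and its position is not recorded.
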