Features (pLannotate 1.2.2; 19 found; start..end, strand, type, name):
      5..97      +  CDS            lacI (fragment): lac repressor; lacI; The lac repressor binds to the lac operator to inhibit transcription in E. coli. This inhibition can be relieved by adding lactose or isopropyl-β-D-thiogalactopyranoside (IPTG).
    110..131     +  protein_bind   CAP binding site: CAP binding activates transcription in the presence of cAMP. E. coli catabolite activator protein
    146..176     +  promoter       lac promoter: promoter for the E. coli lac operon
    184..200     +  protein_bind   lac operator: The lac repressor binds to the lac operator to inhibit transcription in E. coli. This inhibition can be relieved by adding lactose or isopropyl-β-D-thiogalactopyranoside (IPTG). lac repressor encoded by lacI
    256..466     +  promoter       SV40 promoter: SV40 early promoter
    488..554     +  CDS            small t antigen (fragment): SV40 (simian virus 40) small t antigen
    561..1739    +  promoter       EF-1α promoter: strong constitutive promoter for human elongation factor EF-1α
   1805..1838    +  protein_bind   loxP: Cre-mediated recombination occurs in the 8-bp core sequence (GCATACAT). Cre recombinase
   1839..1863    -  CDS            NeoR/KanR (fragment): aminoglycoside phosphotransferase confers resistance to neomycin, kanamycin, and G418 (Geneticin®)
   1883..1904    +  CDS            PuroR (fragment): puromycin N-acetyltransferase; pac from Streptomyces; confers resistance to puromycin
   1905..1937    +  protein_bind   lox2272: Cre-mediated recombination occurs in the 8-bp core sequence (GGATACTT). lox2272 sites are compatible with each other, but incompatible with loxP or loxN sites (Lee and Saito, 1988). Cre recombinase
   1943..2098    +  CDS            lacZα (fragment): LacZα fragment of β-galactosidase; lacZ fragment
   2104..2155    -  misc_feature   bom (fragment): basis of mobility region from pBR322
   2174..2629    +  rep_origin     f1 ori (sequence partly withheld): f1 bacteriophage origin of replication; arrow indicates direction of (+) strand synthesis
   2630..2679    -  misc_feature   bom (fragment): basis of mobility region from pBR322
   2781..2816    -  CDS            rop (fragment): Rop protein, which maintains plasmids at low copy number; rop
   2911..3015    +  promoter       AmpR promoter: bla
   3016..3876    +  CDS            AmpR: β-lactamase; bla; confers resistance to ampicillin, carbenicillin, and related antibiotics
   4047..4635    +  rep_origin     ori: high-copy-number ColE1/pMB1/pBR322/pUC origin of replication
>Addgene plasmid #183762 | pBR_attB(bxb)_lox | addgene full sequence | sequence record 362566 | Addgene NGS Result
AAGAGCGCCCAATACGCAAACCGCCTCTCCCCGCGCGTTGGCCGATTCATTAATGCAGCTGGCACGACAG
GTTTCCCGACTGGAAAGCGGGCAGTGAGCGCAACGCAATTAATGTGAGTTAGCTCACTCATTAGGCACCC
CAGGCTTTACACTTTATGCTTCCGGCTCGTATGTTGTGTGGAATTGTGAGCGGATAACAATTTCACACAG
GAAACAGCTATGACCATGATTACGCCAAGCTTAATTCCCTCCCCAGCAGGCAGAAGTATGCAAAGCATGC
ATCTCAATTAGTCAGCAACCATAGTCCCGCCCCTAACTCCGCCCATCCCGCCCCTAACTCCGCCCAGTTC
CGCCCATTCTCCGCCCCATGGCTGACTAATTTTTTTTATTTATGCAGAGGCCGAGGCCGCCTCGGCCTCT
GAGCTATTCCAGAAGTAGTGAGGAGGCTTTTTTGGAGGCCTAGGCTTTTGCAAAAAGCTTTGCAAAGATG
GATAAAGTTTTAAACAGAGAGGAATCTTTGCAGCTAATGGACCTTCTAGGTCTTGAAAGGAGTGGGAATT
GGCTCCGGTGCCCGTCAGTGGGCAGAGCGCACATCGCCCACAGTCCCCGAGAAGTTGGGGGGAGGGGTCG
GCAATTGAACCGGTGCCTAGAGAAGGTGGCGCGGGGTAAACTGGGAAAGTGATGTCGTGTACTGGCTCCG
CCTTTTTCCCGAGGGTGGGGGAGAACCGTATATAAGTGCAGTAGTCGCCGTGAACGTTCTTTTTCGCAAC
GGGTTTGCCGCCAGAACACAGGTAAGTGCCGTGTGTGGTTCCCGCGGGCCTGGCCTCTTTACGGGTTATG
GCCCTTGCGTGCCTTGAATTACTTCCACCTGGCTGCAGTACGTGATTCTTGATCCCGAGCTTCGGGTTGG
AAGTGGGTGGGAGAGTTCGAGGCCTTGCGCTTAAGGAGCCCCTTCGCCTCGTGCTTGAGTTGAGGCCTGG
CCTGGGCGCTGGGGCCGCCGCGTGCGAATCTGGTGGCACCTTCGCGCCTGTCTCGCTGCTTTCGATAAGT
CTCTAGCCATTTAAAATTTTTGATGACCTGCTGCGACGCTTTTTTTCTGGCAAGATAGTCTTGTAAATGC
GGGCCAAGATCTGCACACTGGTATTTCGGTTTTTGGGGCCGCGGGCGGCGACGGGGCCCGTGCGTCCCAG
CGCACATGTTCGGCGAGGCGGGGCCTGCGAGCGCGGCCACCGAGAATCGGACGGGGGTAGTCTCAAGCTG
GCCGGCCTGCTCTGGTGCCTGGCCTCGCGCCGCCGTGTATCGCCCCGCCCTGGGCGGCAAGGCTGGCCCG
GTCGGCACCAGTTGCGTGAGCGGAAAGATGGCCGCTTCCCGGCCCTGCTGCAGGGAGCTCAAAATGGAGG
ACGCGGCGCTCGGGAGAGCGGGCGGGTGAGTCACCCACACAAAGGAAAAGGGCCTTTCCGTCCTCAGCCG
TCGCTTCATGTGACTCCACGGAGTACCGGGCGCCGTCCAGGCACCTCGATTAGTTCTCGAGCTTTTGGAG
TACGTCGTCTTTAGGTTGGGGGGAGGGGTTTTATGCGATGGAGTTTCCCCACACTGAGTGGGTGGAGACT
GAAGTTAGGCCAGCTTGGCACTTGATGTAATTCTCCTTGGAATTTGCCCTTTTTGAGTTTGGATCTTGGT
TCATTCTCAAGCCTCAGACAGTGGTTCAAAGTTTTTTTCTTCCATTTCAGGTGTCGTGAGGAATTCGCCA
CCATGGCCGGCTTGTCGACGACGGCGGTCTCCGTCGTCAGGATCATCCGGATCCATAACTTCGTATAGCA
TACATTATACGAAGTTATCATGATATTCGGCAAGCAGGCATCGACTAGTTAATTAAGCTAGCGCTGCAAG
AACTCTTCCTCACGATAACTTCGTATAGGAGACTTTATACGAAGTTAAGCGCTCACTGGCCGTCGTTTTA
CAACGTCGTGACTGGGAAAACCCTGGCGTTACCCAACTTAATCGCCTTGCAGCACATCCCCCTTTCGCCA
GCTGGCGTAATAGCGAAGAGGCCCGCACCGATCGCCCTTCCCAACAGTTGCGCAGCCTGAATGGCGAATG
GCGCCTGATGCGGTATTTTCTCCTTACGCATCTGTGCGGTATTTCACACCGCATA
[95 nt withheld, positions 2156-2250]
T
[46 nt withheld, positions 2252-2297]
C
[141 nt withheld, positions 2299-2439]
CCTTTGACGTTGGAGTCCACGTTCTTT
[37 nt withheld, positions 2467-2503]
ACTCTATCTCGGGCTATTCTTTTGATTTATAAGGGATTTTGCCGATTTCGGTCTATTGGTTAAAAAATGA
GCTGATTTAACAAAAATTTAACGCGAATTTTAACAAAATATTAACGTTTACAATTTTATGGTGCACTCTC
AGTACAATCTGCTCTGATGCCGCATAGTTAAGCCAGCCCCGACACCCGCCAACACCCGCTGACGCGCCCT
GACGGGCTTGTCTGCTCCCGGCATCCGCTTACAGACAAGCTGTGACCGTCTCCGGGAGCTGCATGTGTCA
GAGGTTTTCACCGTCATCACCGAAACGCGCGAGACGAAAGGGCCTCGTGATACGCCTATTTTTATAGGTT
AATGTCATGATAATAATGGTTTCTTAGACGTCAGGTGGCACTTTTCGGGGAAATGTGCGCGGAACCCCTA
TTTGTTTATTTTTCTAAATACATTCAAATATGTATCCGCTCATGAGACAATAACCCTGATAAATGCTTCA
ATAATATTGAAAAAGGAAGAGTATGAGTATTCAACATTTCCGTGTCGCCCTTATTCCCTTTTTTGCGGCA
TTTTGCCTTCCTGTTTTTGCTCACCCAGAAACGCTGGTGAAAGTAAAAGATGCTGAAGATCAGTTGGGTG
CACGAGTGGGTTACATCGAACTGGATCTCAACAGCGGTAAGATCCTTGAGAGTTTTCGCCCCGAAGAACG
TTTTCCAATGATGAGCACTTTTAAAGTTCTGCTATGTGGCGCGGTATTATCCCGTATTGACGCCGGGCAA
GAGCAACTCGGTCGCCGCATACACTATTCTCAGAATGACTTGGTTGAGTACTCACCAGTCACAGAAAAGC
ATCTTACGGATGGCATGACAGTAAGAGAATTATGCAGTGCTGCCATAACCATGAGTGATAACACTGCGGC
CAACTTACTTCTGACAACGATCGGAGGACCGAAGGAGCTAACCGCTTTTTTGCACAACATGGGGGATCAT
GTAACTCGCCTTGATCGTTGGGAACCGGAGCTGAATGAAGCCATACCAAACGACGAGCGTGACACCACGA
TGCCTGTAGCAATGGCAACAACGTTGCGCAAACTATTAACTGGCGAACTACTTACTCTAGCTTCCCGGCA
ACAATTAATAGACTGGATGGAGGCGGATAAAGTTGCAGGACCACTTCTGCGCTCGGCCCTTCCGGCTGGC
TGGTTTATTGCTGATAAATCTGGAGCCGGTGAGCGTGGGTCTCGCGGTATCATTGCAGCACTGGGGCCAG
ATGGTAAGCCCTCCCGTATCGTAGTTATCTACACGACGGGGAGTCAGGCAACTATGGATGAACGAAATAG
ACAGATCGCTGAGATAGGTGCCTCACTGATTAAGCATTGGTAACTGTCAGACCAAGTTTACTCATATATA
CTTTAGATTGATTTAAAACTTCATTTTTAATTTAAAAGGATCTAGGTGAAGATCCTTTTTGATAATCTCA
TGACCAAAATCCCTTAACGTGAGTTTTCGTTCCACTGAGCGTCAGACCCCGTAGAAAAGATCAAAGGATC
TTCTTGAGATCCTTTTTTTCTGCGCGTAATCTGCTGCTTGCAAACAAAAAAACCACCGCTACCAGCGGTG
GTTTGTTTGCCGGATCAAGAGCTACCAACTCTTTTTCCGAAGGTAACTGGCTTCAGCAGAGCGCAGATAC
CAAATACTGTTCTTCTAGTGTAGCCGTAGTTAGGCCACCACTTCAAGAACTCTGTAGCACCGCCTACATA
CCTCGCTCTGCTAATCCTGTTACCAGTGGCTGCTGCCAGTGGCGATAAGTCGTGTCTTACCGGGTTGGAC
TCAAGACGATAGTTACCGGATAAGGCGCAGCGGTCGGGCTGAACGGGGGGTTCGTGCACACAGCCCAGCT
TGGAGCGAACGACCTACACCGAACTGAGATACCTACAGCGTGAGCTATGAGAAAGCGCCACGCTTCCCGA
AGGGAGAAAGGCGGACAGGTATCCGGTAAGCGGCAGGGTCGGAACAGGAGAGCGCACGAGGGAGCTTCCA
GGGGGAAACGCCTGGTATCTTTATAGTCCTGTCGGGTTTCGCCACCTCTGACTTGAGCGTCGATTTTTGT
GATGCTCGTCAGGGGGGCGGAGCCTATGGAAAAACGCCAGCAACGCGGCCTTTTTACGGTTCCTGGCCTT
TTGCTGGCCTTTTGCTCACATGTTCTTTCCTGCGTTATCCCCTGATTCTGTGGATAACCGTATTACCGCC
TTTGAGTGAGCTGATACCGCTCGCCGCAGCCGAACGACCGAGCGCAGCGAGTCAGTGAGCGAGGAAGCGG
